Addgene plasmid #144782: TFORF3306
Purpose: Lentiviral vector for overexpressing transcription factor ORFs with unique 24-bp barcodes. Barcodes facilitate identification of transcription factors in pooled screens.
Depositing lab: Feng Zhang. Depositing organization: Broad Institute. Publication: A transcription factor atlas of directed differentiation. Joung J, Ma S, Tay T, Geiger-Schuller KR, Kirchgatterer PC, Verdine VK, Guo B, Arias-Garcia MA, Allen WE, Singh A, Kuksenko O, Abudayyeh OO, Gootenberg JS, Fu Z, Macrae RK, Buenrostro JD, Regev A, Zhang F. Cell. 2023 Jan 5;186(1):209-229.e26. doi: 10.1016/j.cell.2022.11.026. PubMed 36608654.
Backbone
  Vector backbone: pLX_TRC317
  Backbone manufacturer: Broad Institute Genetic Perturbation Platform
  Backbone size w/o insert (bp): 8264
  Vector type: Mammalian Expression, Lentiviral
  Selectable markers: Puromycin
Growth in bacteria
  Bacterial resistance: Ampicillin, 100 μg/mL
  Growth temperature: 37°C
  Growth strain: NEB Stable
  Copy number: High Copy
Gene/Insert
  Gene/Insert name: THAP1
  Species: H. sapiens (human)
  Insert size (bp): 845
  Entrez Gene: THAP1 (a.k.a. DYT6)
  Promoter: EF1a
  Tag / fusion protein: V5 (C terminal on insert)
  Cloning method: Gateway Cloning
  Sequencing primers: 5′ GGGTGGAGACTGAAGTTAGGCCAG; 3′ CACATAGCGTAAAAGGAGCAACATAG
Resource information
  A portion of this plasmid was derived from a plasmid made by: Broad Institute Genetic Perturbation Platform
Terms and licenses: Academic/Nonprofit Terms; Industry Terms: Not Available to Industry
Depositor comments: NM_018105.2 Please test multiple small colonies in case of plasmid recombination. To make this collection available in a timely manner, a portion of this collection was not fully sequenced by Addgene. If an Addgene verified full plasmid sequence is not available, please contact us prior to placing an order to request the full sequence.
How to cite: TFORF3306 was a gift from Feng Zhang (Addgene plasmid # 144782 ; http://n2t.net/addgene:144782 ; RRID:Addgene_144782)
