[The description below was written by a language model from this plasmid's Addgene catalogue record and pLannotate feature annotations shown in this document.]
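Description:
TFORF3306 is a lentiviral mammalian expression plasmid built on the pLX_TRC317 backbone and carrying the human transcription factor THAP1 (also known as DYT6) as a Gateway-cloned open reading frame. It belongs to a barcoded transcription factor ORF collection in which each construct carries a unique 24-bp barcode so that individual factors can be identified in pooled overexpression screens. The feature table does not annotate the barcode itself. In bacteria the plasmid replicates from a high-copy ColE1/pUC-type origin and is selected with ampicillin via the β-lactamase gene. An f1 origin and remnants of a lac/lacZα cloning region with T7 and T3 promoters are also present in the backbone. The depositor notes that the plasmid can recombine.

The viral portion has a third-generation layout: an RSV promoter drives a truncated HIV-1 5' LTR, followed by the Ψ packaging signal, a gag fragment and the Rev response element, and it ends in a self-inactivating ΔU3 3' LTR with an SV40 polyadenylation signal downstream. Within the transfer cassette, SV40 early promoter and origin sequences precede the puromycin N-acetyltransferase gene for selection of transduced cells. This is followed by a cPPT/CTS element, which aids nuclear import of the viral genome. The EF-1α promoter then drives THAP1, which is flanked by attB1 and attB2 recombination sites and is followed by a V5 epitope tag recorded as a C-terminal fusion for detecting the protein. A WPRE downstream enhances transcript stability and expression. The short annotated U6 promoter fragment between the tag and the WPRE is not explained by the record. The construct is intended for stable, constitutive overexpression of THAP1 in mammalian cells, for example in directed differentiation screens.
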