Features (pLannotate 1.2.2; 34 found; start..end, strand, type, name):
      5..231     +  promoter       RSV promoter: Rous sarcoma virus enhancer/promoter
    232..412     +  LTR            5' LTR (truncated): truncated 5' long terminal repeat (LTR) from HIV-1
    459..584     +  misc_feature   HIV-1 Ψ: packaging signal of human immunodeficiency virus type 1
    568..931     +  CDS            HIV-1 gag (fragment): gag protein from human immunodeficiency virus 1; gag
   1077..1310    +  misc_feature   RRE: The Rev response element (RRE) of HIV-1 allows for Rev-dependent mRNA export from the nucleus to the cytoplasm.
   1687..1713    +  CDS            Rev (fragment): human immunodeficiency virus 1 (HIV-1) Rev protein; rev; enhances nuclear export of unspliced and incompletely spliced viral mRNAs
   1720..1743    +  promoter       SV40 promoter (fragment): SV40 early promoter
   1744..1815    +  promoter       SV40 promoter (fragment): SV40 enhancer and early promoter
   1839..1974    +  rep_origin     SV40 ori: SV40 origin of replication
   2020..2616    +  CDS            PuroR (fragment): puromycin N-acetyltransferase; pac from Streptomyces; confers resistance to puromycin
   2665..2782    +  misc_feature   cPPT/CTS: central polypurine tract and central termination sequence of HIV-1
   2847..2913    +  CDS            small t antigen (fragment): SV40 (simian virus 40) small t antigen
   2920..4098    +  promoter       EF-1α promoter: strong constitutive promoter for human elongation factor EF-1α
   4119..4136    +  protein_bind   attB1 (fragment): mutant version of attB; core recombination site for the Gateway® BP reaction BP Clonase™
   4142..4780    +  CDS            THAP1: THAP1_HUMAN - Experimental evidence at protein level: Swiss-Prot protein existence level 1. DNA-binding transcription regulator that regulates endothelial cell proliferation and G1/S cell-cycle progression. Specifically binds the 5'-[AT]NTNN[GT]GGCA[AGT]-3' core DNA sequence and acts by modulating expression of pRB-E2F cell-cycle target genes, including RRM1. Component of a THAP1/THAP3-HCFC1-OGT complex that is required for the regulation of the transcriptional activity of RRM1. May also have pro-apoptotic activity by potentiating both serum- withdrawal and TNF-induced apoptosis. From Homo sap
   4782..4806    -  protein_bind   attB2: mutant version of attB; recombination site for the Gateway® BP reaction BP Clonase™
   4814..4855    +  CDS            V5 tag: epitope tag from simian virus 5
   4871..4924    +  promoter       U6 promoter (fragment): RNA polymerase III promoter for human U6 snRNA
   4966..5554    +  misc_feature   WPRE: woodchuck hepatitis virus posttranscriptional regulatory element
   5605..5624    +  misc_feature   cPPT/CTS (fragment): central polypurine tract and central termination sequence of HIV-1
   5626..5859    +  LTR            3' LTR (ΔU3): self-inactivating 3' long terminal repeat (LTR) from HIV-1
   5937..6058    +  polyA_signal   SV40 poly(A) signal: SV40 polyadenylation signal
   6098..6233    +  rep_origin     SV40 ori: SV40 origin of replication
   6254..6272    -  promoter       T7 promoter: promoter for bacteriophage T7 RNA polymerase
   6280..6435    +  CDS            lacZα (fragment): LacZα fragment of β-galactosidase; lacZ fragment
   6440..6868    +  rep_origin     f1 ori (sequence partly withheld): f1 bacteriophage origin of replication; arrow indicates direction of (+) strand synthesis
   6921..7025    +  promoter       AmpR promoter: bla
   7026..7886    +  CDS            AmpR: β-lactamase; bla; confers resistance to ampicillin, carbenicillin, and related antibiotics
   8057..8645    +  rep_origin     ori: high-copy-number ColE1/pMB1/pBR322/pUC origin of replication
   8828..8920    +  CDS            lacI (fragment): lac repressor; lacI; The lac repressor binds to the lac operator to inhibit transcription in E. coli. This inhibition can be relieved by adding lactose or isopropyl-β-D-thiogalactopyranoside (IPTG).
   8933..8954    +  protein_bind   CAP binding site: CAP binding activates transcription in the presence of cAMP. E. coli catabolite activator protein
   8969..8999    +  promoter       lac promoter: promoter for the E. coli lac operon
   9007..9023    +  protein_bind   lac operator: The lac repressor binds to the lac operator to inhibit transcription in E. coli. This inhibition can be relieved by adding lactose or isopropyl-β-D-thiogalactopyranoside (IPTG). lac repressor encoded by lacI
   9068..9086    +  promoter       T3 promoter: promoter for bacteriophage T3 RNA polymerase
>Addgene plasmid #144782 | TFORF3306 | addgene full sequence | sequence record 404366 | Addgene NGS Result
TTAATGTAGTCTTATGCAATACTCTTGTAGTCTTGCAACATGGTAACGATGAGTTAGCAACATGCCTTAC
AAGGAGAGAAAAAGCACCGTGCATGCCGATTGGTGGAAGTAAGGTGGTACGATCGTGCCTTATTAGGAAG
GCAACAGACGGGTCTGACATGGATTGGACGAACCACTGAATTGCCGCATTGCAGAGATATTGTATTTAAG
TGCCTAGCTCGATACATAAACGGGTCTCTCTGGTTAGACCAGATCTGAGCCTGGGAGCTCTCTGGCTAAC
TAGGGAACCCACTGCTTAAGCCTCAATAAAGCTTGCCTTGAGTGCTTCAAGTAGTGTGTGCCCGTCTGTT
GTGTGACTCTGGTAACTAGAGATCCCTCAGACCCTTTTAGTCAGTGTGGAAAATCTCTAGCAGTGGCGCC
CGAACAGGGACTTGAAAGCGAAAGGGAAACCAGAGGAGCTCTCTCGACGCAGGACTCGGCTTGCTGAAGC
GCGCACGGCAAGAGGCGAGGGGCGGCGACTGGTGAGTACGCCAAAAATTTTGACTAGCGGAGGCTAGAAG
GAGAGAGATGGGTGCGAGAGCGTCAGTATTAAGCGGGGGAGAATTAGATCGCGATGGGAAAAAATTCGGT
TAAGGCCAGGGGGAAAGAAAAAATATAAATTAAAACATATAGTATGGGCAAGCAGGGAGCTAGAACGATT
CGCAGTTAATCCTGGCCTGTTAGAAACATCAGAAGGCTGTAGACAAATACTGGGACAGCTACAACCATCC
CTTCAGACAGGATCAGAAGAACTTAGATCATTATATAATACAGTAGCAACCCTCTATTGTGTGCATCAAA
GGATAGAGATAAAAGACACCAAGGAAGCTTTAGACAAGATAGAGGAAGAGCAAAACAAAAGTAAGACCAC
CGCACAGCAAGCGGCCGCTGATCTTCAGACCTGGAGGAGGAGATATGAGGGACAATTGGAGAAGTGAATT
ATATAAATATAAAGTAGTAAAAATTGAACCATTAGGAGTAGCACCCACCAAGGCAAAGAGAAGAGTGGTG
CAGAGAGAAAAAAGAGCAGTGGGAATAGGAGCTTTGTTCCTTGGGTTCTTGGGAGCAGCAGGAAGCACTA
TGGGCGCAGCGTCAATGACGCTGACGGTACAGGCCAGACAATTATTGTCTGGTATAGTGCAGCAGCAGAA
CAATTTGCTGAGGGCTATTGAGGCGCAACAGCATCTGTTGCAACTCACAGTCTGGGGCATCAAGCAGCTC
CAGGCAAGAATCCTGGCTGTGGAAAGATACCTAAAGGATCAACAGCTCCTGGGGATTTGGGGTTGCTCTG
GAAAACTCATTTGCACCACTGCTGTGCCTTGGAATGCTAGTTGGAGTAATAAATCTCTGGAACAGATTTG
GAATCACACGACCTGGATGGAGTGGGACAGAGAAATTAACAATTACACAAGCTTAATACACTCCTTAATT
GAAGAATCGCAAAACCAGCAAGAAAAGAATGAACAAGAATTATTGGAATTAGATAAATGGGCAAGTTTGT
GGAATTGGTTTAACATAACAAATTGGCTGTGGTATATAAAATTATTCATAATGATAGTAGGAGGCTTGGT
AGGTTTAAGAATAGTTTTTGCTGTACTTTCTATAGTGAATAGAGTTAGGCAGGGATATTCACCATTATCG
TTTCAGACCCACCTCCCAACCCCGAGGGGACCCATGCATTGCATCTCAATTAGTCAGCAACCAGGTGTGG
AAAGTCCCCAGGCTCCCCAGCAGGCAGAAGTATGCAAAGCATGCGTCTCAATTAGTCAGCAACCATAGTC
CCGCCCCTAACTCCGCCCATCCCGCCCCTAACTCCGCCCAGTTCCGCCCATTCTCCGCCCCATGGCTGAC
TAATTTTTTTTATTTATGCAGAGGCCGAGGCCGCCTCGGCCTCTGAGCTATTCCAGAAGTAGTGAGGAGG
CTTTTTTGGAGGCCTAGGCTTTTGCAAAAAGCTTTCTAGAGGTACCACCGGAGCTTACCATGACCGAGTA
CAAGCCCACGGTGCGCCTCGCCACCCGCGACGACGTCCCCAGGGCCGTACGCACCCTCGCCGCCGCGTTC
GCCGACTACCCCGCCACGCGCCACACCGTCGATCCGGACCGCCACATCGAGCGGGTCACCGAGCTGCAAG
AACTCTTCCTCACGCGCGTCGGGCTCGACATCGGCAAGGTGTGGGTCGCGGACGACGGCGCCGCCGTGGC
GGTCTGGACCACGCCGGAGAGCGTCGAAGCGGGGGCGGTGTTCGCCGAGATCGGCCCGCGCATGGCCGAG
TTGAGCGGTTCCCGGCTGGCCGCGCAGCAACAGATGGAAGGCCTCCTGGCGCCGCACCGGCCCAAGGAGC
CCGCGTGGTTCCTGGCCACCGTCGGCGTCTCGCCCGACCACCAGGGCAAGGGTCTGGGCAGCGCCGTCGT
GCTCCCCGGAGTGGAGGCGGCCGAGCGCGCCGGGGTGCCCGCCTTCCTGGAGACCTCCGCGCCCCGCAAC
CTCCCCTTCTACGAGCGGCTCGGCTTCACCGTCACCGCCGACGTCGAGGTGCCCGAAGGACCGCGCACCT
GGTGCATGACCCGCAAGCCCGGTGCCAGTTAACGAATTCTAGATCTTGAGACAAATGGCAGTATTCATCC
ACAATTTTAAAAGAAAAGGGGGGATTGGGGGGTACAGTGCAGGGGAAAGAATAGTAGACATAATAGCAAC
AGACATACAAACTAAAGAATTACAAAAACAAATTACAAAAATTCAAAATTTTCGGGTTTATTACAGGGAC
AGCAGAGATCCACTTTGGCGCCGGCTCGAGGCCTGCAGGTGCAAAGATGGATAAAGTTTTAAACAGAGAG
GAATCTTTGCAGCTAATGGACCTTCTAGGTCTTGAAAGGAGTGGGAATTGGCTCCGGTGCCCGTCAGTGG
GCAGAGCGCACATCGCCCACAGTCCCCGAGAAGTTGGGGGGAGGGGTCGGCAATTGAACCGGTGCCTAGA
GAAGGTGGCGCGGGGTAAACTGGGAAAGTGATGTCGTGTACTGGCTCCGCCTTTTTCCCGAGGGTGGGGG
AGAACCGTATATAAGTGCAGTAGTCGCCGTGAACGTTCTTTTTCGCAACGGGTTTGCCGCCAGAACACAG
GTAAGTGCCGTGTGTGGTTCCCGCGGGCCTGGCCTCTTTACGGGTTATGGCCCTTGCGTGCCTTGAATTA
CTTCCACCTGGCTGCAGTACGTGATTCTTGATCCCGAGCTTCGGGTTGGAAGTGGGTGGGAGAGTTCGAG
GCCTTGCGCTTAAGGAGCCCCTTCGCCTCGTGCTTGAGTTGAGGCCTGGCCTGGGCGCTGGGGCCGCCGC
GTGCGAATCTGGTGGCACCTTCGCGCCTGTCTCGCTGCTTTCGATAAGTCTCTAGCCATTTAAAATTTTT
GATGACCTGCTGCGACGCTTTTTTTCTGGCAAGATAGTCTTGTAAATGCGGGCCAAGATCTGCACACTGG
TATTTCGGTTTTTGGGGCCGCGGGCGGCGACGGGGCCCGTGCGTCCCAGCGCACATGTTCGGCGAGGCGG
GGCCTGCGAGCGCGGCCACCGAGAATCGGACGGGGGTAGTCTCAAGCTGGCCGGCCTGCTCTGGTGCCTG
GCCTCGCGCCGCCGTGTATCGCCCCGCCCTGGGCGGCAAGGCTGGCCCGGTCGGCACCAGTTGCGTGAGC
GGAAAGATGGCCGCTTCCCGGCCCTGCTGCAGGGAGCTCAAAATGGAGGACGCGGCGCTCGGGAGAGCGG
GCGGGTGAGTCACCCACACAAAGGAAAAGGGCCTTTCCGTCCTCAGCCGTCGCTTCATGTGACTCCACGG
AGTACCGGGCGCCGTCCAGGCACCTCGATTAGTTCTCGAGCTTTTGGAGTACGTCGTCTTTAGGTTGGGG
GGAGGGGTTTTATGCGATGGAGTTTCCCCACACTGAGTGGGTGGAGACTGAAGTTAGGCCAGCTTGGCAC
TTGATGTAATTCTCCTTGGAATTTGCCCTTTTTGAGTTTGGATCTTGGTTCATTCTCAAGCCTCAGACAG
TGGTTCAAAGTTTTTTTCTTCCATTTCAGGTGTCGTGAGGCTAGCATCGATTGATCAACAAGTTTGTACA
AAAAAGTTGGCATGGTGCAGTCCTGCTCCGCCTACGGCTGCAAGAACCGCTACGACAAGGACAAGCCCGT
TTCTTTCCACAAGTTTCCTCTTACTCGACCCAGTCTTTGTAAAGAATGGGAGGCAGCTGTCAGAAGAAAA
AACTTTAAACCCACCAAGTATAGCAGTATTTGTTCAGAGCACTTTACTCCAGACTGCTTTAAGAGAGAGT
GCAACAACAAGTTACTGAAAGAGAATGCTGTGCCCACAATATTTCTTTGTACTGAGCCACATGACAAGAA
AGAAGATCTTCTGGAGCCACAGGAACAGCTTCCCCCACCTCCTTTACCGCCTCCTGTTTCCCAGGTTGAT
GCTGCTATTGGATTACTAATGCCGCCTCTTCAGACCCCTGTTAATCTCTCAGTTTTCTGTGACCACAACT
ATACTGTGGAGGATACAATGCACCAGCGGAAAAGGATTCATCAGCTAGAACAGCAAGTTGAAAAACTCAG
AAAGAAGCTCAAGACCGCACAGCAGCGATGCAGAAGGCAAGAACGGCAGCTTGAAAAATTAAAGGAGGTT
GTTCACTTCCAGAAAGAGAAAGACGACGTATCAGAAAGAGGTTATGTGATTCTACCAAATGACTACTTTG
AAATAGTTGAAGTACCAGCATACCCAACTTTCTTGTACAAAGTGGTTGATATCGGTAAGCCTATCCCTAA
CCCTCTCCTCGGTCTCGATTCTACGTAGTAATGAACTAGTCCGTAACTTGAAAGTATTTCGATTTCTTGG
CTTTATATATCTTGTGGAAAGGACGATAGGGCGTAGACGACCCTTAATAAACGCGTTAAGTCGACAATCA
ACCTCTGGATTACAAAATTTGTGAAAGATTGACTGGTATTCTTAACTATGTTGCTCCTTTTACGCTATGT
GGATACGCTGCTTTAATGCCTTTGTATCATGCTATTGCTTCCCGTATGGCTTTCATTTTCTCCTCCTTGT
ATAAATCCTGGTTGCTGTCTCTTTATGAGGAGTTGTGGCCCGTTGTCAGGCAACGTGGCGTGGTGTGCAC
TGTGTTTGCTGACGCAACCCCCACTGGTTGGGGCATTGCCACCACCTGTCAGCTCCTTTCCGGGACTTTC
GCTTTCCCCCTCCCTATTGCCACGGCGGAACTCATCGCCGCCTGCCTTGCCCGCTGCTGGACAGGGGCTC
GGCTGTTGGGCACTGACAATTCCGTGGTGTTGTCGGGGAAATCATCGTCCTTTCCTTGGCTGCTCGCCTG
TGTTGCCACCTGGATTCTGCGCGGGACGTCCTTCTGCTACGTCCCTTCGGCCCTCAATCCAGCGGACCTT
CCTTCCCGCGGCCTGCTGCCGGCTCTGCGGCCTCTTCCGCGTCTTCGCCTTCGCCCTCAGACGAGTCGGA
TCTCCCTTTGGGCCGCCTCCCCGCGTCGACTTTAAGACCAATGACTTACAAGGCAGCTGTAGATCTTAGC
CACTTTTTAAAAGAAAAGGGGGGACTGGAAGGGCTAATTCACTCCCAACGAAGACAAGATCTGCTTTTTG
CTTGTACTGGGTCTCTCTGGTTAGACCAGATCTGAGCCTGGGAGCTCTCTGGCTAACTAGGGAACCCACT
GCTTAAGCCTCAATAAAGCTTGCCTTGAGTGCTTCAAGTAGTGTGTGCCCGTCTGTTGTGTGACTCTGGT
AACTAGAGATCCCTCAGACCCTTTTAGTCAGTGTGGAAAATCTCTAGCAGTACGTATAGTAGTTCATGTC
ATCTTATTATTCAGTATTTATAACTTGCAAAGAAATGAATATCAGAGAGTGAGAGGAACTTGTTTATTGC
AGCTTATAATGGTTACAAATAAAGCAATAGCATCACAAATTTCACAAATAAAGCATTTTTTTCACTGCAT
TCTAGTTGTGGTTTGTCCAAACTCATCAATGTATCTTATCATGTCTGGCTCTAGCTATCCCGCCCCTAAC
TCCGCCCATCCCGCCCCTAACTCCGCCCAGTTCCGCCCATTCTCCGCCCCATGGCTGACTAATTTTTTTT
ATTTATGCAGAGGCCGAGGCCGCCTCGGCCTCTGAGCTATTCCAGAAGTAGTGAGGAGGCTTTTTTGGAG
GCCTAGGGACGTACCCAATTCGCCCTATAGTGAGTCGTATTACGCGCGCTCACTGGCCGTCGTTTTACAA
CGTCGTGACTGGGAAAACCCTGGCGTTACCCAACTTAATCGCCTTGCAGCACATCCCCCTTTCGCCAGCT
GGCGTAATAGCGAAGAGGCCCGCACCGATCGCCCTTCCCAACAGTTGCGCAGCCTGAATGGCGAATGGG
[124 nt withheld, positions 6440-6563]
C
[91 nt withheld, positions 6565-6655]
A
[49 nt withheld, positions 6657-6705]
CCTTTGACGTTGGAGTCCACGTTCTTT
[37 nt withheld, positions 6733-6769]
ACCCTATCTCGGTCTATTCTTTTGATTTATAAGGGATTTTGCCGATTTCGGCCTATTGGTTAAAAAATGA
GCTGATTTAACAAAAATTTAACGCGAATTTTAACAAAATATTAACGCTTACAATTTAGGTGGCACTTTTC
GGGGAAATGTGCGCGGAACCCCTATTTGTTTATTTTTCTAAATACATTCAAATATGTATCCGCTCATGAG
ACAATAACCCTGATAAATGCTTCAATAATATTGAAAAAGGAAGAGTATGAGTATTCAACATTTCCGTGTC
GCCCTTATTCCCTTTTTTGCGGCATTTTGCCTTCCTGTTTTTGCTCACCCAGAAACGCTGGTGAAAGTAA
AAGATGCTGAAGATCAGTTGGGTGCACGAGTGGGTTACATCGAACTGGATCTCAACAGCGGTAAGATCCT
TGAGAGTTTTCGCCCCGAAGAACGTTTTCCAATGATGAGCACTTTTAAAGTTCTGCTATGTGGCGCGGTA
TTATCCCGTATTGACGCCGGGCAAGAGCAACTCGGTCGCCGCATACACTATTCTCAGAATGACTTGGTTG
AGTACTCACCAGTCACAGAAAAGCATCTTACGGATGGCATGACAGTAAGAGAATTATGCAGTGCTGCCAT
AACCATGAGTGATAACACTGCGGCCAACTTACTTCTGACAACGATCGGAGGACCGAAGGAGCTAACCGCT
TTTTTGCACAACATGGGGGATCATGTAACTCGCCTTGATCGTTGGGAACCGGAGCTGAATGAAGCCATAC
CAAACGACGAGCGTGACACCACGATGCCTGTAGCAATGGCAACAACGTTGCGCAAACTATTAACTGGCGA
ACTACTTACTCTAGCTTCCCGGCAACAATTAATAGACTGGATGGAGGCGGATAAAGTTGCAGGACCACTT
CTGCGCTCGGCCCTTCCGGCTGGCTGGTTTATTGCTGATAAATCTGGAGCCGGTGAGCGTGGGTCTCGCG
GTATCATTGCAGCACTGGGGCCAGATGGTAAGCCCTCCCGTATCGTAGTTATCTACACGACGGGGAGTCA
GGCAACTATGGATGAACGAAATAGACAGATCGCTGAGATAGGTGCCTCACTGATTAAGCATTGGTAACTG
TCAGACCAAGTTTACTCATATATACTTTAGATTGATTTAAAACTTCATTTTTAATTTAAAAGGATCTAGG
TGAAGATCCTTTTTGATAATCTCATGACCAAAATCCCTTAACGTGAGTTTTCGTTCCACTGAGCGTCAGA
CCCCGTAGAAAAGATCAAAGGATCTTCTTGAGATCCTTTTTTTCTGCGCGTAATCTGCTGCTTGCAAACA
AAAAAACCACCGCTACCAGCGGTGGTTTGTTTGCCGGATCAAGAGCTACCAACTCTTTTTCCGAAGGTAA
CTGGCTTCAGCAGAGCGCAGATACCAAATACTGTTCTTCTAGTGTAGCCGTAGTTAGGCCACCACTTCAA
GAACTCTGTAGCACCGCCTACATACCTCGCTCTGCTAATCCTGTTACCAGTGGCTGCTGCCAGTGGCGAT
AAGTCGTGTCTTACCGGGTTGGACTCAAGACGATAGTTACCGGATAAGGCGCAGCGGTCGGGCTGAACGG
GGGGTTCGTGCACACAGCCCAGCTTGGAGCGAACGACCTACACCGAACTGAGATACCTACAGCGTGAGCT
ATGAGAAAGCGCCACGCTTCCCGAAGGGAGAAAGGCGGACAGGTATCCGGTAAGCGGCAGGGTCGGAACA
GGAGAGCGCACGAGGGAGCTTCCAGGGGGAAACGCCTGGTATCTTTATAGTCCTGTCGGGTTTCGCCACC
TCTGACTTGAGCGTCGATTTTTGTGATGCTCGTCAGGGGGGCGGAGCCTATGGAAAAACGCCAGCAACGC
GGCCTTTTTACGGTTCCTGGCCTTTTGCTGGCCTTTTGCTCACATGTTCTTTCCTGCGTTATCCCCTGAT
TCTGTGGATAACCGTATTACCGCCTTTGAGTGAGCTGATACCGCTCGCCGCAGCCGAACGACCGAGCGCA
GCGAGTCAGTGAGCGAGGAAGCGGAAGAGCGCCCAATACGCAAACCGCCTCTCCCCGCGCGTTGGCCGAT
TCATTAATGCAGCTGGCACGACAGGTTTCCCGACTGGAAAGCGGGCAGTGAGCGCAACGCAATTAATGTG
AGTTAGCTCACTCATTAGGCACCCCAGGCTTTACACTTTATGCTTCCGGCTCGTATGTTGTGTGGAATTG
TGAGCGGATAACAATTTCACACAGGAAACAGCTATGACCATGATTACGCCAAGCGCGCAATTAACCCTCA
CTAAAGGGAACAAAAGCTGGAGCTGCAAGC
