>Addgene plasmid #144782 | TFORF3306 | depositor partial sequence | sequence record 286461 | Insert
ATCGATTGATCAACAAGTTTGTACAAAAAAGTTGGCATGGTGCAGTCCTGCTCCGCCTACGGCTGCAAGA
ACCGCTACGACAAGGACAAGCCCGTTTCTTTCCACAAGTTTCCTCTTACTCGACCCAGTCTTTGTAAAGA
ATGGGAGGCAGCTGTCAGAAGAAAAAACTTTAAACCCACCAAGTATAGCAGTATTTGTTCAGAGCACTTT
ACTCCAGACTGCTTTAAGAGAGAGTGCAACAACAAGTTACTGAAAGAGAATGCTGTGCCCACAATATTTC
TTTGTACTGAGCCACATGACAAGAAAGAAGATCTTCTGGAGCCACAGGAACAGCTTCCCCCACCTCCTTT
ACCGCCTCCTGTTTCCCAGGTTGATGCTGCTATTGGATTACTAATGCCGCCTCTTCAGACCCCTGTTAAT
CTCTCAGTTTTCTGTGACCACAACTATACTGTGGAGGATACAATGCACCAGCGGAAAAGGATTCATCAGC
TAGAACAGCAAGTTGAAAAACTCAGAAAGAAGCTCAAGACCGCACAGCAGCGATGCAGAAGGCAAGAACG
GCAGCTTGAAAAATTAAAGGAGGTTGTTCACTTCCAGAAAGAGAAAGACGACGTATCAGAAAGAGGTTAT
GTGATTCTACCAAATGACTACTTTGAAATAGTTGAAGTACCAGCATACCCAACTTTCTTGTACAAAGTGG
TTGATATCGGTAAGCCTATCCCTAACCCTCTCCTCGGTCTCGATTCTACGTAGTAATGAACTAGTCCGTA
ACTTGAAAGTATTTCGATTTCTTGGCTTTATATATCTTGTGGAAAGGACGATAGGGCGTAGACGACCCTT
AATAA
