>Addgene plasmid #144782 | TFORF3306 | depositor partial sequence | sequence record 286462 | Barcode
TAGGGCGTAGACGACCCTTAATAA
